>Addgene plasmid #201098 | pPOTv6-g418-His:mScarletI:His | addgene full sequence | sequence record 400076 | Addgene Partial NGS Result
GGGCGAATTGGGCCCGTATAATGCAGACCTGCTGCAAGCTAGGGGCACAGCAAGGTCTTCTGAAATTCAT
GTTTTTTTTTTTTTTACTCTGCATTGCAGTCTCCGCTCTTATTTAGTTTTGCTTTACGTAAGGTCTCGTT
GCTGCCATAAAATAAGCTCTAGTGGAATTCATGATTGAACAAGATGGATTGCACGCAGGTTCTCCGGCCG
CTTGGGTGGAGAGGCTATTCGGCTATGACTGGGCACAACAGACAATCGGCTGCTCTGATGCCGCCGTGTT
CCGGCTGTCAGCGCAGGGGCGCCCGGTTCTTTTTGTCAAGACCGACCTGTCCGGTGCCCTGAATGAACTG
CAGGACGAGGCAGCGCGGCTATCGTGGCTGGCCACGACGGGCGTTCCTTGCGCAGCTGTGCTCGACGTTG
TCACTGAAGCGGGAAGGGACTGGCTGCTATTGGGCGAAGTGCCGGGGCAGGATCTCCTGTCATCTCACCT
TGCTCCTGCCGAGAAAGTATCCATCATGGCTGATGCAATGCGGCGGCTGCATACGCTTGATCCGGCTACC
TGCCCATTCGACCACCAAGCGAAACATCGCATCGAGCGAGCACGTACTCGGATGGAAGCCGGTCTTGTCG
ATCAGGATGATCTGGACGAAGAGCATCAGGGGCTCGCGCCAGCCGAACTGTTCGCCAGGCTCAAGGCGCG
CATGCCCGACGGCGAGGATCTCGTCGTGACCCACGGCGATGCCTGCTTGCCGAATATCATGGTGGAAAAT
GGCCGCTTTTCTGGATTCATCGACTGTGGCCGGCTGGGTGTGGCGGACCGCTATCAGGACATAGCGTTGG
CTACCCGTGATATTGCTGAAGAGCTTGGCGGCGAATGGGCTGACCGCTTCCTCGTGCTTTACGGTATCGC
CGCTCCCGATTCGCAGCGCATCGCCTTCTATCGCCTTCTTGACGAGTTCTTCTGACCATGGTGCCCATTT
AGTTGGCCTTTCCCTTGTCTCGTGTCTTTTCCGTGGAAAGGTTCCCGGAGTAATCTGATGGCACAGCAGG
GAGGTGCGCCTGCAGGTTGGTTAGGAAGGGGGGATGATGTAAAAGAAGAAAATGGGGGGATTCGAGCCCC
ACGCGTTGCTCAAGCTGTGTAGCGCAGGCGTTTCCTTACATATTTCTCTAACAGGCACGGAAGCCTAACA
AATACACTTGGCTTATTTTTTTGCCCCCTCATGTCTTGTACAAATATTTGCGATAGCTTAGCTATCAGCC
ACATTAATCAAACAAGTATACCAACAAGCCCGAAAACAGAAACTCAACTGCAACGGGTACCTATGGGTTC
TGGTAGTGGTTCCGGTTCCGGTTCTCACCACCACCACCATCACAAGCTTATGGTATCAAAGGGCGAAGCA
GTAATCAAGGAGTTCATGCGGTTTAAGGTACACATGGAGGGTTCCATGAATGGCCATGAATTTGAGATCG
AAGGAGAGGGGGAAGGGCGTCCTTACGAAGGAACACAAACAGCTAAACTTAAGGTAACTAAGGGGGGACC
CCTCCCCTTTTCCTGGGACATACTGTCACCACAATTCATGTACGGCAGCCGAGCCTTTATAAAACATCCA
GCTGATATACCCGATTATTATAAGCAAAGTTTTCCCGAGGGCTTTAAGTGGGAAAGGGTCATGAACTTCG
AGGACGGGGGTGCGGTAACTGTAACCCAAGACACCTCTCTCGAAGACGGGACGCTTATTTATAAGGTGAA
ACTCCGGGGGACCAATTTTCCCCCTGACGGACCTGTCATGCAGAAGAAGACAATGGGCTGGGAGGCGTCC
ACAGAGCGCCTGTATCCGGAGGATGGCGTACTTAAGGGTGACATAAAAATGGCACTTCGTTTGAAGGACG
GTGGCCGTTATCTCGCTGACTTTAAGACAACTTATAAGGCGAAAAAGCCGGTACAGATGCCAGGAGCATA
CAATGTTGACCGCAAATTGGACATCACCAGCCACAACGAAGACTATACCGTCGTTGAACAGTACGAACGG
AGTGAAGGGAGGCACAGTACAGGCGGGATGGACGAATTGTATAAAGGATCCCACCACCACCACCATCACG
GATCAGGATCTGGATCAGGATCGGGTAGTTAAGAGCTCCGCTGCGCTTAAATGTCTTTCATTATAATCAA
TGTATAACCTTTATGTAGTATTTCAATCTATGCCGCTGTGTACGTGCACTGCGGTGCCTATCCTTCGGCA
TTAGAGAGTCACTGTTTGTGTAGATCGTAGCTGCATGTCTGACATCTGGTTCATTAGTGCCGTTTTGAGT
CTGCACTGTTGTGCAACTTGATATTCATCACTGCACACCAACCGTGTGTTTCCTCCTTTGGGTGCACCCT
TTAATCCTTGTCTTCTCCTTTTTTGTCTCTTTCCCCCTCGAAAAGGTGTCAAACTACTGCCGCATAAACT
ACGGTTATCCCAAATTTAAGAGAAAGCAATAAAGCATCAGCTAGCATGATTGAACAAGATGGATTGCACG
CAGGTTCTCCGGCCGCTTGGGTGGAGAGGCTATTCGGCTATGACTGGGCACAACAGACAATCGGCTGCTC
TGATGCCGCCGTGTTCCGGCTGTCAGCGCAGGGGCGCCCGGTTCTTTTTGTCAAGACCGACCTGTCCGGT
GCCCTGAATGAACTGCAGGACGAGGCAGCGCGGCTATCGTGGCTGGCCACGACGGGCGTTCCTTGCGCAG
CTGTGCTCGACGTTGTCACTGAAGCGGGAAGGGACTGGCTGCTATTGGGCGAAGTGCCGGGGCAGGATCT
CCTGTCATCTCACCTTGCTCCTGCCGAGAAAGTATCCATCATGGCTGATGCAATGCGGCGGCTGCATACG
CTTGATCCGGCTACCTGCCCATTCGACCACCAAGCGAAACATCGCATCGAGCGAGCACGTACTCGGATGG
AAGCCGGTCTTGTCGATCAGGATGATCTGGACGAAGAGCATCAGGGGCTCGCGCCAGCCGAACTGTTCGC
CAGGCTCAAGGCGCGCATGCCCGACGGCGAGGATCTCGTCGTGACCCACGGCGATGCCTGCTTGCCGAAT
ATCATGGTGGAAAATGGCCGCTTTTCTGGATTCATCGACTGTGGCCGGCTGGGTGTGGCGGACCGCTATC
AGGACATAGCGTTGGCTACCCGTGATATTGCTGAAGAGCTTGGCGGCGAATGGGCTGACCGCTTCCTCGT
GCTTTACGGTATCGCCGCTCCCGATTCGCAGCGCATCGCCTTCTATCGCCTTCTTGACGAGTTCTTCTGA
CTCGAGTGCCCATTTAGTTGGCTTTTCCCTTGTCTCGTGTCTTTTCCGTGGAAAGGTTCCCGGAGTAATC
TGATGGCACAGCAGGGAGGTGCGCCTGCAGGTTGGTTAGGAAGGGGGGATGATGTAAAAGAAGAAAATGG
GGGGATTCGAGCCCCGCACAGGTCTCTCAAATTGGATGCATAGCTTGAGTATTCTATAGTGTCACCTAAA
TAGCTTGGCGTAATCATGGTCATAGCTGTTTCCTGTGTGAAATTGTTATCCGCTCACAATTCCACACAAC
ATACGAGCCGGAAGCATAAAGTGTAAAGCCTGGGGTGCCTAATGAGTGAGCTAACTCACATTAATTGCGT
TGCGCTCACTGCCCGCTTTCCAGTCGGGAAACCTGTCGTGCCAGCTGCATTAATGAATCGGCCAACGCGC
GGGGAGAGGCGGTTTGCGTATTGGGCGCTCTTCCGCTTCCTCGCTCACTGACTCGCTGCGCTCGGTCGTT
CGGCTGCGGCGAGCGGTATCAGCTCACTCAAAGGCGGTAATACGGTTATCCACAGAATCAGGGGATAACG
CAGGAAAGAACATGTGAGCAAAAGGCCAGCAAAAGGCCAGGAACCGTAAAAAGGCCGCGTTGCTGGCGTT
TTTCCATAGGCTCCGCCCCCCTGACGAGCATCACAAAAATCGACGCTCAAGTCAGAGGTGGCGAAACCCG
ACAGGACTATAAAGATACCAGGCGTTTCCCCCTGGAAGCTCCCTCGTGCGCTCTCCTGTTCCGACCCTGC
CGCTTACCGGATACCTGTCCGCCTTTCTCCCTTCGGGAAGCGTGGCGCTTTCTCATAGCTCACGCTGTAG
GTATCTCAGTTCGGTGTAGGTCGTTCGCTCCAAGCTGGGCTGTGTGCACGAACCCCCCGTTCAGCCCGAC
CGCTGCGCCTTATCCGGTAACTATCGTCTTGAGTCCAACCCGGTAAGACACGACTTATCGCCACTGGCAG
CAGCCACTGGTAACAGGATTAGCAGAGCGAGGTATGTAGGCGGTGCTACAGAGTTCTTGAAGTGGTGGCC
TAACTACGGCTACACTAGAAGAACAGTATTTGGTATCTGCGCTCTGCTGAAGCCAGTTACCTTCGGAAAA
AGAGTTGGTAGCTCTTGATCCGGCAAACAAACCACCGCTGGTAGCGGTGGTTTTTTTGTTTGCAAGCAGC
AGATTACGCGCAGAAAAAAAGGATCTCAAGAAGATCCTTTGATCTTTTCTACGGGGTCTGACGCTCAGTG
GAACGAAAACTCACGTTAAGGGATTTTGGTCATGAGATTATCAAAAAGGATCTTCACCTAGATCCTTTTA
AATTAAAAATGAAGTTTTAAATCAATCTAAAGTATATATGAGTAAACTTGGTCTGACAGTTACCAATGCT
TAATCAGTGAGGCACCTATCTCAGCGATCTGTCTATTTCGTTCATCCATAGTTGCCTGACTCCCCGTCGT
GTAGATAATTACGATACGGGAGGGCTTACCATCTGGCCCCAGTGCTGCAATGATACCGCGAGACCCACGC
TCACCGGCTCCAGATTTATCAGCAATAAACCAGCCAGCCGGAAGGGCCGAGCGCAGAAGTGGTCCTGCAA
CTTTATCCGCCTCCATCCAGTCTATTAATTGTTGCCGGGAAGCTAGAGTAAGTAGTTCGCCAGTTAATAG
TTTGCGCAACGTTGTTGCCATTGCTACAGGCATCGTGGTGTCACGCTCGTCGTTTGGTATGGCTTCATTC
AGCTCCGGTTCCCAACGATCAAGGCGAGTTACATGATCCCCCATGTTGTGCAAAAAAGCGGTTAGCTCCT
TCGGTCCTCCGATCGTTGTCAGAAGTAAGTTGGCCGCAGTGTTATCACTCATGGTTATGGCAGCACTGCA
TAATTCTCTTACTGTCATGCCATCCGTAAGATGCTTTTCTGTGACTGGTGAGTACTCAACCAAGTCATTC
TGAGAATAGTGTATGCGGCGACCGAGTTGCTCTTGCCCGGCGTCAATACGGGATAATACCGCGCCACATA
GCAGAACTTTAAAAGTGCTCATCATTGGAAAACGTTCTTCGGGGCGAAAACTCTCAAGGATCTTACCGCT
GTTGAGATCCAGTTCGATGTAACCCACTCGTGCACCCAACTGATCTTCAGCATCTTTTACTTTCACCAGC
GTTTCTGGGTGAGCAAAAACAGGAAGGCAAAATGCCGCAAAAAAGGGAATAAGGGCGACACGGAAATGTT
GAATACTCATACTCTTCCTTTTTCAATATTATTGAAGCATTTATCAGGGTTATTGTCTCATGAGCGGATA
CATATTTGAATGTATTTAGAAAAATAAACAAATAGGGGTTCCGCGCACATTTCCCCGAAAAGTGCCACCT
GATGCGGTGTGAAATACCGCACAGATGCGTAAGGAGAAAATACCGCATCAGGAAATTGTAAGCGTTAATA
TTTTGTTAAAATTCGCGTTAAATTTTTGTTAAATCAGCTCATTTTTTAACCAATAGGCCGAAATCGGCAA
AATCCCTTATAAATCAAAAGAATAGACCGAGATAGGGT
[37 nt withheld, positions 5849-5885]
AAAGAACGTGGACTCCAACGTCAAAGG
[49 nt withheld, positions 5913-5961]
T
[91 nt withheld, positions 5963-6053]
G
[98 nt withheld, positions 6055-6152]
ACTTAATGCGCCGCTACAGGGCGCGTCCATTCGCCATTCAGGCTGCGCAACTGTTGGGAAGGGCGATCGG
TGCGGGCCTCTTCGCTATTACGCCAGCTGGCGAAAGGGGGATGTGCTGCAAGGCGATTAAGTTGGGTAAC
GCCAGGGTTTTCCCAGTCACGACGTTGTAAAACGACGGCCAGTGAATTGTAATACGACTCACTATA
Features (pLannotate 1.2.2; 15 found; start..end, strand, type, name):
    171..962     +  CDS            neo: KKA2_KLEPN - Also known as kan, nptII. Experimental evidence at protein level: Swiss-Prot protein existence level 1. Resistance to kanamycin, neomycin, paromomycin, ribostamycin, butirosin and gentamicin B. From Klebsiella pneumoniae.
   1380..2075    +  CDS            mScarlet-I: mScarlet-I is a basic (constitutively fluorescent) red fluorescent protein published in 2016, derived from synthetic construct. It is reported to be a rapidly-maturing monomer with moderate acid sensitivity.
   2496..3287    +  CDS            neo: KKA2_KLEPN - Also known as kan, nptII. Experimental evidence at protein level: Swiss-Prot protein existence level 1. Resistance to kanamycin, neomycin, paromomycin, ribostamycin, butirosin and gentamicin B. From Klebsiella pneumoniae.
   3483..3501    -  promoter       SP6 promoter: promoter for bacteriophage SP6 RNA polymerase
   3543..3559    -  protein_bind   lac operator: The lac repressor binds to the lac operator to inhibit transcription in E. coli. This inhibition can be relieved by adding lactose or isopropyl-β-D-thiogalactopyranoside (IPTG). lac repressor encoded by lacI
   3567..3597    -  promoter       lac promoter: promoter for the E. coli lac operon
   3612..3633    -  protein_bind   CAP binding site: CAP binding activates transcription in the presence of cAMP. E. coli catabolite activator protein
   3646..3738    -  CDS            lacI (fragment): lac repressor; lacI; The lac repressor binds to the lac operator to inhibit transcription in E. coli. This inhibition can be relieved by adding lactose or isopropyl-β-D-thiogalactopyranoside (IPTG).
   3921..4509    -  rep_origin     ori: high-copy-number ColE1/pMB1/pBR322/pUC origin of replication
   4680..5540    -  CDS            AmpR: β-lactamase; bla; confers resistance to ampicillin, carbenicillin, and related antibiotics
   5541..5645    -  promoter       AmpR promoter: bla
   5672..5722    +  misc_feature   bom (fragment): basis of mobility region from pBR322
   5723..6178    -  rep_origin     f1 ori (sequence partly withheld): f1 bacteriophage origin of replication; arrow indicates direction of (+) strand synthesis
   6182..6339    -  CDS            lacZα (fragment): LacZα fragment of β-galactosidase; lacZ fragment
   6342..2       +  promoter       T7 promoter (across the origin): promoter for bacteriophage T7 RNA polymerase
