[The description below was written by a language model from this plasmid's Addgene catalogue record and pLannotate feature annotations shown in this document.]
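Description:
pPOTv6-g418-His:mScarletI:His is a PCR-only tagging (pPOT) template plasmid for endogenous gene tagging in Trypanosoma brucei. It is not designed to be maintained or expressed as a plasmid in the parasite. Instead it acts as a template from which tagging amplicons are generated, typically with long primers carrying gene-specific homology arms, so that the product integrates at the target locus by homologous recombination. In E. coli it is propagated as a high-copy plasmid through a ColE1/pUC-type origin and selected with ampicillin (AmpR under its own bla promoter). The backbone also carries standard cloning-vector elements that play no part in tagging: an f1 origin, lacZα and lacI fragments, a lac promoter/operator, and flanking T7 and SP6 promoters.

The payload is the monomeric, rapidly maturing red fluorescent protein mScarlet-I, cloned between retained HindIII and BamHI sites. The construct name indicates that it is flanked on both sides by His tags, although these are not annotated in the feature table. Two copies of the neo (nptII) coding sequence are annotated, one upstream and one downstream of mScarlet-I. This arrangement fits the pPOT design, in which a single template can yield either N-terminal or C-terminal tagging amplicons, each pairing the tag with a G418 resistance marker. The promoter is recorded as "read through", meaning the cassette has no promoter of its own and relies on transcription from the tagged locus. The intergenic regions that would supply mRNA processing signals are not annotated. The sequence record is labelled a partial NGS result. The plasmid belongs to a toolkit for protein localisation and functional analysis in trypanosomatids.
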