Addgene plasmid #201098: pPOTv6-g418-His:mScarletI:His
Purpose: Trypanosoma brucei PCR only tagging (pPOT) vector for endogenous gene tagging
Depositing lab: Samuel Dean. Depositing organization: University of Warwick. Publication: A comprehensive toolkit for protein localization and functional analysis in trypanosomatids. Paterou A, Saez Conde J, Tyc J, Sunter JD, Vaughan S, Gull K, Dean S. Open Biol. 2025 Apr;15(4):240361. doi: 10.1098/rsob.240361. Epub 2025 Apr 2. PubMed 40169015.
Backbone
  Vector backbone: pPOT
  Vector type: Unspecified
Growth in bacteria
  Bacterial resistance: Ampicillin, 100 μg/mL
  Growth temperature: 37°C
  Growth strain: NEB Stable
  Copy number: High Copy
Gene/Insert
  Gene/Insert name: mScarlet-I
  Species: Synthetic
  Promoter: read through
  Cloning method: Restriction Enzyme; 5′ cloning site HindIII (not destroyed); 3′ cloning site BamHI (not destroyed)
  Sequencing primers: 5′ cTATGGGTTCTGGTAGTG; 3′ cTTAACTACCCGATCCTG
Terms and licenses: Academic/Nonprofit Terms; Industry Terms: Not Available to Industry
Depositor comments: Please visit https://doi.org/10.1101/2023.04.21.537815 for bioRxiv preprint.
How to cite: pPOTv6-g418-His:mScarletI:His was a gift from Samuel Dean (Addgene plasmid # 201098 ; http://n2t.net/addgene:201098 ; RRID:Addgene_201098)
